Addgene plasmid #90800: NIN G11.3 gRNA
Purpose: 3rd generation lentiviral gRNA plasmid targeting human NIN
Depositing lab: Iain Cheeseman. Depositing organization: Whitehead Institute for Biomedical Research. Publication: Large-Scale Analysis of CRISPR/Cas9 Cell-Cycle Knockouts Reveals the Diversity of p53-Dependent Responses to Cell-Cycle Defects. McKinley KL, Cheeseman IM. Dev Cell. 2017 Feb 27;40(4):405-420.e2. doi: 10.1016/j.devcel.2017.01.012. Epub 2017 Feb 16. PubMed 28216383.
Backbone
  Vector backbone: pLenti-sgRNA
  Backbone manufacturer: Eric Lander & David Sabatini labs (Addgene plasmid #71409)
  Backbone size w/o insert (bp): 9151
  Vector type: Lentiviral, CRISPR
  Selectable markers: Puromycin
Growth in bacteria
  Bacterial resistance: Ampicillin, 100 μg/mL
  Growth temperature: 37°C
  Growth strain: NEB Stable
  Copy number: Unknown
Gene/Insert
  Gene/Insert name: NIN (Guide Designation G11.3) (alt name: pKMKO series)
  gRNA/shRNA sequence: CACCGTGGGAAGCGTTACGGACGA
  Species: H. sapiens (human)
  Promoter: U6
  Cloning method: Restriction Enzyme; 5′ cloning site BsmBI (destroyed during cloning); 3′ cloning site BsmBI (destroyed during cloning)
  Sequencing primers: 5′ hU6-F (5'-GAGGGCCTATTTCCCATGATT-3'); 3′ EF1a-R (5'-CACGGCGACTACTGCACTTA-3')
Terms and licenses: Academic/Nonprofit Terms; Industry Terms: Not Available to Industry
Depositor comments: Please note that gRNA target sequence listed is not strictly the 20nt spacer sequence, but also contains the 5' BsmBI overhang. For more information about knockout human cell lines generated using this plasmid, please see http://cellcycleknockouts.wi.mit.edu/ .
How to cite: NIN G11.3 gRNA was a gift from Iain Cheeseman (Addgene plasmid # 90800 ; http://n2t.net/addgene:90800 ; RRID:Addgene_90800)
