[The description below was written by a language model from this plasmid's Addgene catalogue record and pLannotate feature annotations shown in this document.]
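Description:
NIN G11.3 gRNA is a third-generation lentiviral CRISPR guide RNA plasmid built on the pLenti-sgRNA backbone, carrying a single guide directed against human NIN. The guide was inserted between two BsmBI sites, both destroyed during cloning, so that it sits directly downstream of a human U6 RNA polymerase III promoter and upstream of the Streptococcus pyogenes sgRNA scaffold (annotated as a tracrRNA fragment). The plasmid expresses only the guide; no Cas9 coding sequence is annotated, so the nuclease must be supplied separately in the target cells. A second cassette uses the EF-1α core promoter to drive puromycin N-acetyltransferase, allowing selection of transduced mammalian cells, and is followed by a WPRE to enhance transcript expression.

The viral portion has the usual self-inactivating arrangement. An RSV promoter is fused to a truncated HIV-1 5' LTR, making genomic RNA production Tat-independent. This is followed by the Ψ packaging signal with a gag fragment, the RRE for Rev-dependent nuclear export, a cPPT/CTS, and a ΔU3 3' LTR that silences LTR promoter activity after integration. An SV40 poly(A) signal and SV40 origin lie outside the LTRs. In bacteria the plasmid is maintained through a high-copy ColE1/pUC-type origin with ampicillin resistance, and it also carries an f1 origin and remnants of lac, T3 and T7 elements. The sequenced record is 7,301 nt, shorter than the 9,151 bp listed for the backbone without insert; the record does not explain the difference. The plasmid belongs to a guide series used to generate knockout human cell lines for a large-scale analysis of cell-cycle gene knockouts.
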