Features (pLannotate 1.2.2; 27 found; start..end, strand, type, name):
     59..80      +  protein_bind   CAP binding site: CAP binding activates transcription in the presence of cAMP. E. coli catabolite activator protein
     95..125     +  promoter       lac promoter: promoter for the E. coli lac operon
    133..149     +  protein_bind   lac operator: The lac repressor binds to the lac operator to inhibit transcription in E. coli. This inhibition can be relieved by adding lactose or isopropyl-β-D-thiogalactopyranoside (IPTG). lac repressor encoded by lacI
    194..212     +  promoter       T3 promoter: promoter for bacteriophage T3 RNA polymerase
    240..466     +  promoter       RSV promoter: Rous sarcoma virus enhancer/promoter
    467..647     +  LTR            5' LTR (truncated): truncated 5' long terminal repeat (LTR) from HIV-1
    694..819     +  misc_feature   HIV-1 Ψ: packaging signal of human immunodeficiency virus type 1
    803..1166    +  CDS            HIV-1 gag (fragment): gag protein from human immunodeficiency virus 1; gag
   1312..1545    +  misc_feature   RRE: The Rev response element (RRE) of HIV-1 allows for Rev-dependent mRNA export from the nucleus to the cytoplasm.
   1922..1948    +  CDS            Rev (fragment): human immunodeficiency virus 1 (HIV-1) Rev protein; rev; enhances nuclear export of unspliced and incompletely spliced viral mRNAs
   1952..2192    +  promoter       U6 promoter: RNA polymerase III promoter for human U6 snRNA
   2239..2306    +  misc_RNA       tracrRNA (fragment): trans-activating CRISPR RNA for the Streptococcus pyogenes CRISPR/Cas9 system
   2355..2472    +  misc_feature   cPPT/CTS: central polypurine tract and central termination sequence of HIV-1
   2541..2752    +  promoter       EF-1α core promoter: core promoter for human elongation factor EF-1α
   2778..3377    +  CDS            PuroR (fragment): puromycin N-acetyltransferase; pac from Streptomyces; confers resistance to puromycin
   3393..3981    +  misc_feature   WPRE: woodchuck hepatitis virus posttranscriptional regulatory element
   4032..4051    +  misc_feature   cPPT/CTS (fragment): central polypurine tract and central termination sequence of HIV-1
   4053..4286    +  LTR            3' LTR (ΔU3): self-inactivating 3' long terminal repeat (LTR) from HIV-1
   4364..4485    +  polyA_signal   SV40 poly(A) signal: SV40 polyadenylation signal
   4525..4660    +  rep_origin     SV40 ori: SV40 origin of replication
   4681..4699    -  promoter       T7 promoter: promoter for bacteriophage T7 RNA polymerase
   4707..4862    +  CDS            lacZα (fragment): LacZα fragment of β-galactosidase; lacZ fragment
   4867..5295    +  rep_origin     f1 ori (sequence partly withheld): f1 bacteriophage origin of replication; arrow indicates direction of (+) strand synthesis
   5348..5452    +  promoter       AmpR promoter: bla
   5453..6313    +  CDS            AmpR: β-lactamase; bla; confers resistance to ampicillin, carbenicillin, and related antibiotics
   6484..7072    +  rep_origin     ori: high-copy-number ColE1/pMB1/pBR322/pUC origin of replication
   7255..46      +  CDS            lacI (fragment) (across the origin): lac repressor; lacI; The lac repressor binds to the lac operator to inhibit transcription in E. coli. This inhibition can be relieved by adding lactose or isopropyl-β-D-thiogalactopyranoside (IPTG).
>Addgene plasmid #90800 | NIN G11.3 gRNA | addgene full sequence | sequence record 183811 | Addgene NGS Result
AATGCAGCTGGCACGACAGGTTTCCCGACTGGAAAGCGGGCAGTGAGCGCAACGCAATTAATGTGAGTTA
GCTCACTCATTAGGCACCCCAGGCTTTACACTTTATGCTTCCGGCTCGTATGTTGTGTGGAATTGTGAGC
GGATAACAATTTCACACAGGAAACAGCTATGACCATGATTACGCCAAGCGCGCAATTAACCCTCACTAAA
GGGAACAAAAGCTGGAGCTGCAAGCTTAATGTAGTCTTATGCAATACTCTTGTAGTCTTGCAACATGGTA
ACGATGAGTTAGCAACATGCCTTACAAGGAGAGAAAAAGCACCGTGCATGCCGATTGGTGGAAGTAAGGT
GGTACGATCGTGCCTTATTAGGAAGGCAACAGACGGGTCTGACATGGATTGGACGAACCACTGAATTGCC
GCATTGCAGAGATATTGTATTTAAGTGCCTAGCTCGATACATAAACGGGTCTCTCTGGTTAGACCAGATC
TGAGCCTGGGAGCTCTCTGGCTAACTAGGGAACCCACTGCTTAAGCCTCAATAAAGCTTGCCTTGAGTGC
TTCAAGTAGTGTGTGCCCGTCTGTTGTGTGACTCTGGTAACTAGAGATCCCTCAGACCCTTTTAGTCAGT
GTGGAAAATCTCTAGCAGTGGCGCCCGAACAGGGACTTGAAAGCGAAAGGGAAACCAGAGGAGCTCTCTC
GACGCAGGACTCGGCTTGCTGAAGCGCGCACGGCAAGAGGCGAGGGGCGGCGACTGGTGAGTACGCCAAA
AATTTTGACTAGCGGAGGCTAGAAGGAGAGAGATGGGTGCGAGAGCGTCAGTATTAAGCGGGGGAGAATT
AGATCGCGATGGGAAAAAATTCGGTTAAGGCCAGGGGGAAAGAAAAAATATAAATTAAAACATATAGTAT
GGGCAAGCAGGGAGCTAGAACGATTCGCAGTTAATCCTGGCCTGTTAGAAACATCAGAAGGCTGTAGACA
AATACTGGGACAGCTACAACCATCCCTTCAGACAGGATCAGAAGAACTTAGATCATTATATAATACAGTA
GCAACCCTCTATTGTGTGCATCAAAGGATAGAGATAAAAGACACCAAGGAAGCTTTAGACAAGATAGAGG
AAGAGCAAAACAAAAGTAAGACCACCGCACAGCAAGCGGCCGCTGATCTTCAGACCTGGAGGAGGAGATA
TGAGGGACAATTGGAGAAGTGAATTATATAAATATAAAGTAGTAAAAATTGAACCATTAGGAGTAGCACC
CACCAAGGCAAAGAGAAGAGTGGTGCAGAGAGAAAAAAGAGCAGTGGGAATAGGAGCTTTGTTCCTTGGG
TTCTTGGGAGCAGCAGGAAGCACTATGGGCGCAGCGTCAATGACGCTGACGGTACAGGCCAGACAATTAT
TGTCTGGTATAGTGCAGCAGCAGAACAATTTGCTGAGGGCTATTGAGGCGCAACAGCATCTGTTGCAACT
CACAGTCTGGGGCATCAAGCAGCTCCAGGCAAGAATCCTGGCTGTGGAAAGATACCTAAAGGATCAACAG
CTCCTGGGGATTTGGGGTTGCTCTGGAAAACTCATTTGCACCACTGCTGTGCCTTGGAATGCTAGTTGGA
GTAATAAATCTCTGGAACAGATTTGGAATCACACGACCTGGATGGAGTGGGACAGAGAAATTAACAATTA
CACAAGCTTAATACACTCCTTAATTGAAGAATCGCAAAACCAGCAAGAAAAGAATGAACAAGAATTATTG
GAATTAGATAAATGGGCAAGTTTGTGGAATTGGTTTAACATAACAAATTGGCTGTGGTATATAAAATTAT
TCATAATGATAGTAGGAGGCTTGGTAGGTTTAAGAATAGTTTTTGCTGTACTTTCTATAGTGAATAGAGT
TAGGCAGGGATATTCACCATTATCGTTTCAGACCCACCTCCCAACCCCGAGGGGACCCAGAGAGGGCCTA
TTTCCCATGATTCCTTCATATTTGCATATACGATACAAGGCTGTTAGAGAGATAATTAGAATTAATTTGA
CTGTAAACACAAAGATATTAGTACAAAATACGTGACGTAGAAAGTAATAATTTCTTGGGTAGTTTGCAGT
TTTAAAATTATGTTTTAAAATGGACTATCATATGCTTACCGTAACTTGAAAGTATTTCGATTTCTTGGCT
TTATATATCTTGTGGAAAGGACGAAACACCGTGGGAAGCGTTACGGACGAGTTTAAGAGCTATGCTGGAA
ACAGCATAGCAAGTTTAAATAAGGCTAGTCCGTTATCAACTTGAAAAAGTGGCACCGAGTCGGTGCTTTT
TTTGAATTCTAGATCTTGAGACAAATGGCAGTATTCATCCACAATTTTAAAAGAAAAGGGGGGATTGGGG
GGTACAGTGCAGGGGAAAGAATAGTAGACATAATAGCAACAGACATACAAACTAAAGAATTACAAAAACA
AATTACAAAAATTCAAAATTTTCGGGTTTATTACAGGGACAGCAGAGATCCACTTTGGCGCCGGCTCGAG
TGGCTCCGGTGCCCGTCAGTGGGCAGAGCGCACATCGCCCACAGTCCCCGAGAAGTTGGGGGGAGGGGTC
GGCAATTGAACCGGTGCCTAGAGAAGGTGGCGCGGGGTAAACTGGGAAAGTGATGTCGTGTACTGGCTCC
GCCTTTTTCCCGAGGGTGGGGGAGAACCGTATATAAGTGCAGTAGTCGCCGTGAACGTTCTTTTTCGCAA
CGGGTTTGCCGCCAGAACACAGGTGTCGTGACGCGGGATCCGCCACCATGACCGAGTACAAGCCCACGGT
GCGCCTCGCCACCCGCGACGACGTCCCCAGGGCCGTACGCACCCTCGCCGCCGCGTTCGCCGACTACCCC
GCCACGCGCCACACCGTCGATCCGGACCGCCACATCGAGCGGGTCACCGAGCTGCAAGAACTCTTCCTCA
CGCGCGTCGGGCTCGACATCGGCAAGGTGTGGGTCGCGGACGACGGCGCCGCGGTGGCGGTCTGGACCAC
GCCGGAGAGCGTCGAAGCGGGGGCGGTGTTCGCCGAGATCGGCCCGCGCATGGCCGAGTTGAGCGGTTCC
CGGCTGGCCGCGCAGCAACAGATGGAAGGCCTCCTGGCGCCGCACCGGCCCAAGGAGCCCGCGTGGTTCC
TGGCCACCGTCGGAGTCTCGCCCGACCACCAGGGCAAGGGTCTGGGCAGCGCCGTCGTGCTCCCCGGAGT
GGAGGCGGCCGAGCGCGCCGGGGTGCCCGCCTTCCTGGAGACCTCCGCGCCCCGCAACCTCCCCTTCTAC
GAGCGGCTCGGCTTCACCGTCACCGCCGACGTCGAGGTGCCCGAAGGACCGCGCACCTGGTGCATGACCC
GCAAGCCCGGTGCCTGAACGCGTTAAGTCGACAATCAACCTCTGGATTACAAAATTTGTGAAAGATTGAC
TGGTATTCTTAACTATGTTGCTCCTTTTACGCTATGTGGATACGCTGCTTTAATGCCTTTGTATCATGCT
ATTGCTTCCCGTATGGCTTTCATTTTCTCCTCCTTGTATAAATCCTGGTTGCTGTCTCTTTATGAGGAGT
TGTGGCCCGTTGTCAGGCAACGTGGCGTGGTGTGCACTGTGTTTGCTGACGCAACCCCCACTGGTTGGGG
CATTGCCACCACCTGTCAGCTCCTTTCCGGGACTTTCGCTTTCCCCCTCCCTATTGCCACGGCGGAACTC
ATCGCCGCCTGCCTTGCCCGCTGCTGGACAGGGGCTCGGCTGTTGGGCACTGACAATTCCGTGGTGTTGT
CGGGGAAATCATCGTCCTTTCCTTGGCTGCTCGCCTGTGTTGCCACCTGGATTCTGCGCGGGACGTCCTT
CTGCTACGTCCCTTCGGCCCTCAATCCAGCGGACCTTCCTTCCCGCGGCCTGCTGCCGGCTCTGCGGCCT
CTTCCGCGTCTTCGCCTTCGCCCTCAGACGAGTCGGATCTCCCTTTGGGCCGCCTCCCCGCGTCGACTTT
AAGACCAATGACTTACAAGGCAGCTGTAGATCTTAGCCACTTTTTAAAAGAAAAGGGGGGACTGGAAGGG
CTAATTCACTCCCAACGAAGACAAGATCTGCTTTTTGCTTGTACTGGGTCTCTCTGGTTAGACCAGATCT
GAGCCTGGGAGCTCTCTGGCTAACTAGGGAACCCACTGCTTAAGCCTCAATAAAGCTTGCCTTGAGTGCT
TCAAGTAGTGTGTGCCCGTCTGTTGTGTGACTCTGGTAACTAGAGATCCCTCAGACCCTTTTAGTCAGTG
TGGAAAATCTCTAGCAGTACGTATAGTAGTTCATGTCATCTTATTATTCAGTATTTATAACTTGCAAAGA
AATGAATATCAGAGAGTGAGAGGAACTTGTTTATTGCAGCTTATAATGGTTACAAATAAAGCAATAGCAT
CACAAATTTCACAAATAAAGCATTTTTTTCACTGCATTCTAGTTGTGGTTTGTCCAAACTCATCAATGTA
TCTTATCATGTCTGGCTCTAGCTATCCCGCCCCTAACTCCGCCCATCCCGCCCCTAACTCCGCCCAGTTC
CGCCCATTCTCCGCCCCATGGCTGACTAATTTTTTTTATTTATGCAGAGGCCGAGGCCGCCTCGGCCTCT
GAGCTATTCCAGAAGTAGTGAGGAGGCTTTTTTGGAGGCCTAGGGACGTACCCAATTCGCCCTATAGTGA
GTCGTATTACGCGCGCTCACTGGCCGTCGTTTTACAACGTCGTGACTGGGAAAACCCTGGCGTTACCCAA
CTTAATCGCCTTGCAGCACATCCCCCTTTCGCCAGCTGGCGTAATAGCGAAGAGGCCCGCACCGATCGCC
CTTCCCAACAGTTGCGCAGCCTGAATGGCGAATGGG
[124 nt withheld, positions 4867-4990]
C
[91 nt withheld, positions 4992-5082]
A
[49 nt withheld, positions 5084-5132]
CCTTTGACGTTGGAGTCCACGTTCTTT
[37 nt withheld, positions 5160-5196]
ACCCTATCTCGGTCTATTCTTTTGATTTATAAGGGATTTTGCCGATTTCGGCCTATTGGTTAAAAAATGA
GCTGATTTAACAAAAATTTAACGCGAATTTTAACAAAATATTAACGCTTACAATTTAGGTGGCACTTTTC
GGGGAAATGTGCGCGGAACCCCTATTTGTTTATTTTTCTAAATACATTCAAATATGTATCCGCTCATGAG
ACAATAACCCTGATAAATGCTTCAATAATATTGAAAAAGGAAGAGTATGAGTATTCAACATTTCCGTGTC
GCCCTTATTCCCTTTTTTGCGGCATTTTGCCTTCCTGTTTTTGCTCACCCAGAAACGCTGGTGAAAGTAA
AAGATGCTGAAGATCAGTTGGGTGCACGAGTGGGTTACATCGAACTGGATCTCAACAGCGGTAAGATCCT
TGAGAGTTTTCGCCCCGAAGAACGTTTTCCAATGATGAGCACTTTTAAAGTTCTGCTATGTGGCGCGGTA
TTATCCCGTATTGACGCCGGGCAAGAGCAACTCGGTCGCCGCATACACTATTCTCAGAATGACTTGGTTG
AGTACTCACCAGTCACAGAAAAGCATCTTACGGATGGCATGACAGTAAGAGAATTATGCAGTGCTGCCAT
AACCATGAGTGATAACACTGCGGCCAACTTACTTCTGACAACGATCGGAGGACCGAAGGAGCTAACCGCT
TTTTTGCACAACATGGGGGATCATGTAACTCGCCTTGATCGTTGGGAACCGGAGCTGAATGAAGCCATAC
CAAACGACGAGCGTGACACCACGATGCCTGTAGCAATGGCAACAACGTTGCGCAAACTATTAACTGGCGA
ACTACTTACTCTAGCTTCCCGGCAACAATTAATAGACTGGATGGAGGCGGATAAAGTTGCAGGACCACTT
CTGCGCTCGGCCCTTCCGGCTGGCTGGTTTATTGCTGATAAATCTGGAGCCGGTGAGCGTGGGTCTCGCG
GTATCATTGCAGCACTGGGGCCAGATGGTAAGCCCTCCCGTATCGTAGTTATCTACACGACGGGGAGTCA
GGCAACTATGGATGAACGAAATAGACAGATCGCTGAGATAGGTGCCTCACTGATTAAGCATTGGTAACTG
TCAGACCAAGTTTACTCATATATACTTTAGATTGATTTAAAACTTCATTTTTAATTTAAAAGGATCTAGG
TGAAGATCCTTTTTGATAATCTCATGACCAAAATCCCTTAACGTGAGTTTTCGTTCCACTGAGCGTCAGA
CCCCGTAGAAAAGATCAAAGGATCTTCTTGAGATCCTTTTTTTCTGCGCGTAATCTGCTGCTTGCAAACA
AAAAAACCACCGCTACCAGCGGTGGTTTGTTTGCCGGATCAAGAGCTACCAACTCTTTTTCCGAAGGTAA
CTGGCTTCAGCAGAGCGCAGATACCAAATACTGTTCTTCTAGTGTAGCCGTAGTTAGGCCACCACTTCAA
GAACTCTGTAGCACCGCCTACATACCTCGCTCTGCTAATCCTGTTACCAGTGGCTGCTGCCAGTGGCGAT
AAGTCGTGTCTTACCGGGTTGGACTCAAGACGATAGTTACCGGATAAGGCGCAGCGGTCGGGCTGAACGG
GGGGTTCGTGCACACAGCCCAGCTTGGAGCGAACGACCTACACCGAACTGAGATACCTACAGCGTGAGCT
ATGAGAAAGCGCCACGCTTCCCGAAGGGAGAAAGGCGGACAGGTATCCGGTAAGCGGCAGGGTCGGAACA
GGAGAGCGCACGAGGGAGCTTCCAGGGGGAAACGCCTGGTATCTTTATAGTCCTGTCGGGTTTCGCCACC
TCTGACTTGAGCGTCGATTTTTGTGATGCTCGTCAGGGGGGCGGAGCCTATGGAAAAACGCCAGCAACGC
GGCCTTTTTACGGTTCCTGGCCTTTTGCTGGCCTTTTGCTCACATGTTCTTTCCTGCGTTATCCCCTGAT
TCTGTGGATAACCGTATTACCGCCTTTGAGTGAGCTGATACCGCTCGCCGCAGCCGAACGACCGAGCGCA
GCGAGTCAGTGAGCGAGGAAGCGGAAGAGCGCCCAATACGCAAACCGCCTCTCCCCGCGCGTTGGCCGAT
TCATT
